>Addgene plasmid #107322 | pCSD_SpCas9MT3-NLS-3xHA-NLS-SaCas9WT-2xNLS | addgene full sequence | sequence record 218412 | Addgene NGS Result
GGGTACATTGGCAGTACTCCCATTGACGTCAATGGCGGTAAATGGCCCGCGATGGCTGCCAAGTACATCC
CCATTGACGTCAATGGGGAGGGGCAATGACGCAAATGGGCGTTCCATTGACGTAAATGGGCGGTAGGCGT
GCCTAATGGGAGGTCTATATAAGCAATGCTCGTTTAGGGAACCGCCATTCTGCCTGGGGACGTCGGAGCA
AGCTTGATTTAGGTGACACTATAGAATACAAGCTACTTGTTCTTTTTGCAGGATCCCATCGATTCGAATT
CATGAAAAGGCCGGCGGCCACGAAAAAGGCCGGCCAGGCAAAAAAGAAAAAGCTGGACGGCAGCGGAAGC
CCCAAGAAGAAGAGGAAGGTACCATGGGACAAGAAGTACTCCATTGGGCTCGATATCGGTACCAACAGCG
TCGGCTGGGCCGTCATTACGGACGAGTACAAGGTGCCGAGCAAAAAATTCAAAGTTCTGGGCAATACCGA
TCGCCACAGCATAAAGAAGAACCTCATTGGAGCCCTCCTGTTCGACTCCGGGGAGACGGCCGAAGCCACG
CGGCTCAAAAGAACAGCACGGCGCAGATATACCCGCAGAAAGAATCGGATCTGCTACCTGCAGGAGATCT
TTAGTAATGAGATGGCTAAGGTGGATGACTCTTTCTTCCATAGGCTGGAGGAGTCCTTTTTGGTGGAGGA
GGATAAAAAGCACGAGCGCCACCCAATCTTTGGCAATATCGTGGACGAGGTGGCGTACCATGAAAAGTAC
CCAACCATATATCATCTGAGGAAGAAGCTGGTAGACAGTACTGATAAGGCTGACTTGCGGTTGATCTATC
TCGCGCTGGCGCACATGATCAAATTTCGGGGACACTTCCTCATCGAGGGGGACCTGAACCCAGACAACAG
CGATGTCGACAAACTCTTTATCCAACTGGTTCAGACTTACAATCAGCTTTTCGAGGAGAACCCGATCAAC
GCATCCGGCGTTGACGCCAAAGCAATCCTGAGCGCTAGGCTGTCCAAATCCCGGCGGCTCGAAAACCTCA
TCGCACAGCTCCCTGGGGAGAAGAAGAACGGCCTGTTTGGTAATCTTATCGCCCTGTCACTCGGGCTGAC
CCCCAACTTTAAATCTAACTTCGACCTGGCCGAAGATGCCAAGCTGCAACTGAGCAAAGACACCTACGAT
GATGATCTCGACAATCTGCTGGCCCAGATCGGCGACCAGTACGCAGACCTTTTTTTGGCGGCAAAGAACC
TGTCAGACGCCATTCTGCTGAGTGATATTCTGCGAGTGAACACGGAGATCACCAAAGCTCCGCTGAGCGC
TAGTATGATCAAGCGCTATGATGAGCACCACCAAGACTTGACTTTGCTGAAGGCCCTTGTCAGACAGCAA
CTGCCTGAGAAGTACAAGGAAATTTTCTTCGATCAGTCTAAAAATGGCTACGCCGGATACATTGACGGCG
GAGCAAGCCAGGAGGAATTTTACAAATTTATTAAGCCCATCTTGGAAAAAATGGACGGCACCGAGGAGCT
GCTGGTAAAGCTGAACAGAGAAGATCTGTTGCGCAAACAGCGCACTTTCGACAATGGAAGCATCCCCCAC
CAGATTCACCTGGGCGAACTGCACGCTATCCTCAGGCGGCAAGAGGATTTCTACCCCTTTTTGAAAGATA
ACAGGGAAAAGATTGAGAAAATCCTCACATTTCGGATACCCTACTATGTAGGCCCCCTCGCTCGGGGAAA
TTCCAGATTCGCGTGGATGACTCGCAAATCAGAAGAGACCATCACTCCCTGGAACTTCGAGGAAGTCGTG
GATAAGGGGGCCTCTGCCCAGTCCTTCATCGAAAGGATGACTAACTTTGATAAAAATCTGCCTAACGAAA
AGGTGCTTCCTAAACACTCTCTGCTGTACGAGTACTTCACAGTTTATAACGAGCTCACCAAGGTCAAATA
CGTCACAGAAGGGATGAGAAAGCCAGCATTCCTGTCTGGAGAGCAGAAGAAAGCTATCGTGGACCTCCTC
TTCAAGACGAACCGGAAAGTTACCGTGAAACAGCTCAAAGAAGACTATTTCAAAAAGATTGAATGTTTCG
ACTCTGTTGAAATCAGCGGAGTGGAGGATCGCTTCAACGCATCCCTGGGAACGTATCACGATCTCCTGAA
AATCATTAAAGACAAGGACTTCCTGGACAATGAGGAGAACGAGGACATTCTTGAGGACATTGTCCTCACC
CTTACGTTGTTTGAAGATAGGGAGATGATTGAAGAACGCTTGAAAACTTACGCTCATCTCTTCGACGACA
AAGTCATGAAACAGCTCAAGAGACGCCGATATACAGGATGGGGGCGGCTGTCAAGAAAACTGATCAATGG
CATCCGAGACAAGCAGAGTGGAAAGACAATCCTGGATTTTCTTAAGTCCGATGGATTTGCCAACCGGAAC
TTCATGCAGTTGATCCATGATGACTCTCTCACCTTTAAGGAGGACATCCAGAAAGCACAAGTTTCTGGCC
AGGGGGACAGTCTTCACGAGCACATCGCTAATCTTGCAGGTAGCCCAGCTATCAAAAAGGGAATACTGCA
GACCGTTAAGGTCGTGGATGAACTCGTCAAAGTAATGGGAAGGCATAAGCCCGAGAATATCGTTATCGAG
ATGGCCCGAGAGAACCAAACTACCCAGAAGGGACAGAAGAACAGTAGGGAAAGGATGAAGAGGATTGAAG
AGGGTATAAAAGAACTGGGGTCCCAAATCCTTAAGGAACACCCAGTTGAAAACACCCAGCTTCAGAATGA
GAAGCTCTACCTGTACTACCTGCAGAACGGCAGGGACATGTACGTGGATCAGGAACTGGACATCAACCGG
TTGTCCGACTACGACGTGGATCATATCGTGCCCCAAAGCTTTCTCAAAGATGATTCTATTGATAATAAAG
TGTTGACAAGATCCGATAAAAATAGAGGGAAGAGTGATAACGTCCCCTCAGAAGAAGTTGTCAAGAAAAT
GAAAAATTATTGGCGGCAGCTGCTGAACGCCAAACTGATCACACAACGGAAGTTCGATAATCTGACTAAG
GCTGAACGAGGTGGCCTGTCTGAGTTGGATAAAGCCGGCTTCATCAAAAGGCAGCTTGTTGAGACACGCC
AGATCACCAAGCACGTGGCCCAAATTCTCGATTCACGCATGAACACCAAGTACGATGAAAATGACAAACT
GATTCGAGAGGTGAAAGTTATTACTCTGAAGTCTAAGCTGGTCTCAGATTTCAGAAAGGACTTTCAGTTT
TATAAGGTGAGAGAGATCAACAATTACCACCATGCGCATGATGCCTACCTGAATGCAGTGGTAGGCACTG
CACTTATCAAAAAATATCCCAAGCTGGAATCTGAATTTGTTTACGGAGACTATAAAGTGTACGATGTTAG
GAAAATGATCGCAAAGTCTGAGCAGGAAATAGGCAAGGCCACCGCTAAGTACTTCTTTTACAGCAATATT
ATGAATTTTTTCAAGACCGAGATTACACTGGCCAATGGAGAGATTCGGAAGCGACCACTTATCGAAACAA
ACGGAGAAACAGGAGAAATCGTGTGGGACAAGGGTAGGGATTTCGCGACAGTCCGCAAGGTCCTGTCCAT
GCCGCAGGTGAACATCGTTAAAAAGACCGAAGTACAGACCGGAGGCTTCTCCAAGGAAAGTATCCTCCCG
AAAAGGAACAGCGACAAGCTGATCGCACGCAAAAAAGATTGGGACCCCAAGAAATACGGCGGATTCGATT
CTCCTACAGTCGCTTACAGTGTACTGGTTGTGGCCAAAGTGGAGAAAGGGAAGTCTAAAAAACTCAAAAG
CGTCAAGGAACTGCTGGGCATCACAATCATGGAGCGATCCAGCTTCGAGAAAAACCCCATCGACTTTCTC
GAAGCGAAAGGATATAAAGAGGTCAAAAAAGACCTCATCATTAAGCTGCCCAAGTACTCTCTCTTTGAGC
TTGAAAACGGCCGGAAACGAATGCTCGCTAGTGCGGGCGAGCTGCAGAAAGGTAACGAGCTGGCACTGCC
CTCTAAATACGTTAATTTCTTGTATCTGGCCAGCCACTATGAAAAGCTCAAAGGGTCTCCCGAAGATAAT
GAGCAGAAGCAGCTGTTCGTGGAACAACACAAACACTACCTTGATGAGATCATCGAGCAAATAAGCGAGT
TCTCCAAAAGAGTGATCCTCGCCGACGCTAACCTCGATAAGGTGCTTTCTGCTTACAATAAGCACAGGGA
TAAGCCCATCAGGGAGCAGGCAGAAAACATTATCCACTTGTTTACTCTGACCAACTTGGGCGCGCCTGCA
GCCTTCAAGTACTTCGACACCACCATAGACAGAAAGAAGTACACCTCTACAAAGGAGGTCCTGGACGCCA
CACTGATTCATCAGTCAATTACGGGGCTCTATGAAACAAGAATCGACCTCTCTCAGCTCGGTGGAGACGC
TAGCGGCACCGGCGGGCCCAAGAAGAAGAGGAAGGTATACCCATACGATGTTCCTGACTATGCGGGCTAT
CCCTATGACGTCCCGGACTATGCAGGATCGTATCCTTATGACGTTCCAGATTACGCTGGATCCGCCGCTC
CGGCAGCTAAGAAAAAGAAACTGGATTTCGAATCCGGAACTAGTGGTATCCACGGAGTCCCAGCAGCCAA
GCGGAACTACATCCTGGGCCTGGACATCGGCATCACCAGCGTGGGCTACGGCATCATCGACTACGAGACA
CGGGACGTGATCGATGCCGGCGTGCGGCTGTTCAAAGAGGCCAACGTGGAAAACAACGAGGGCAGGCGGA
GCAAGAGAGGCGCCAGAAGGCTGAAGCGGCGGAGGCGGCATAGAATCCAGAGAGTGAAGAAGCTGCTGTT
CGACTACAACCTGCTGACCGACCACAGCGAGCTGAGCGGCATCAACCCCTACGAGGCCAGAGTGAAGGGC
CTGAGCCAGAAGCTGAGCGAGGAAGAGTTCTCTGCCGCCCTGCTGCACCTGGCCAAGAGAAGAGGCGTGC
ACAACGTGAACGAGGTGGAAGAGGACACCGGCAACGAGCTGTCCACCAAAGAGCAGATCAGCCGGAACAG
CAAGGCCCTGGAAGAGAAATACGTGGCCGAACTGCAGCTGGAACGGCTGAAGAAAGACGGCGAAGTGCGG
GGCAGCATCAACAGATTCAAGACCAGCGACTACGTGAAAGAAGCCAAACAGCTGCTGAAGGTGCAGAAGG
CCTACCACCAGCTGGACCAGAGCTTCATCGACACCTACATCGACCTGCTGGAAACCCGGCGGACCTACTA
TGAGGGACCTGGCGAGGGCAGCCCCTTCGGCTGGAAGGACATCAAAGAATGGTACGAGATGCTGATGGGC
CACTGCACCTACTTCCCCGAGGAACTGCGGAGCGTGAAGTACGCCTACAACGCCGACCTGTACAACGCCC
TGAACGACCTGAACAATCTCGTGATCACCAGGGACGAGAACGAGAAGCTGGAATATTACGAGAAGTTCCA
GATCATCGAGAACGTGTTCAAGCAGAAGAAGAAGCCCACCCTGAAGCAGATCGCCAAAGAAATCCTCGTG
AACGAAGAGGATATTAAGGGCTACAGAGTGACCAGCACCGGCAAGCCCGAGTTCACCAACCTGAAGGTGT
ACCACGACATCAAGGACATTACCGCCCGGAAAGAGATTATTGAGAACGCCGAGCTGCTGGATCAGATTGC
CAAGATCCTGACCATCTACCAGAGCAGCGAGGACATCCAGGAAGAACTGACCAATCTGAACTCCGAGCTG
ACCCAGGAAGAGATCGAGCAGATCTCTAATCTGAAGGGCTATACCGGCACCCACAACCTGAGCCTGAAGG
CCATCAACCTGATCCTGGACGAGCTGTGGCACACCAACGACAACCAGATCGCTATCTTCAACCGGCTGAA
GCTGGTGCCCAAGAAGGTGGACCTGTCCCAGCAGAAAGAGATCCCCACCACCCTGGTGGACGACTTCATC
CTGAGCCCCGTCGTGAAGAGAAGCTTCATCCAGAGCATCAAAGTGATCAACGCCATCATCAAGAAGTACG
GCCTGCCCAACGACATCATTATCGAGCTGGCCCGCGAGAAGAACTCCAAGGACGCCCAGAAAATGATCAA
CGAGATGCAGAAGCGGAACCGGCAGACCAACGAGCGGATCGAGGAAATCATCCGGACCACCGGCAAAGAG
AACGCCAAGTACCTGATCGAGAAGATCAAGCTGCACGACATGCAGGAAGGCAAGTGCCTGTACAGCCTGG
AAGCCATCCCTCTGGAAGATCTGCTGAACAACCCCTTCAACTATGAGGTGGACCACATCATCCCCAGAAG
CGTGTCCTTCGACAACAGCTTCAACAACAAGGTGCTCGTGAAGCAGGAAGAAAACAGCAAGAAGGGCAAC
CGGACCCCATTCCAGTACCTGAGCAGCAGCGACAGCAAGATCAGCTACGAAACCTTCAAGAAGCACATCC
TGAATCTGGCCAAGGGCAAGGGCAGAATCAGCAAGACCAAGAAAGAGTATCTGCTGGAAGAACGGGACAT
CAACAGGTTCTCCGTGCAGAAAGACTTCATCAACCGGAACCTGGTGGATACCAGATACGCCACCAGAGGC
CTGATGAACCTGCTGCGGAGCTACTTCAGAGTGAACAACCTGGACGTGAAAGTGAAGTCCATCAATGGCG
GCTTCACCAGCTTTCTGCGGCGGAAGTGGAAGTTTAAGAAAGAGCGGAACAAGGGGTACAAGCACCACGC
CGAGGACGCCCTGATCATTGCCAACGCCGATTTCATCTTCAAAGAGTGGAAGAAACTGGACAAGGCCAAA
AAAGTGATGGAAAACCAGATGTTCGAGGAAAAGCAGGCCGAGAGCATGCCCGAGATCGAAACCGAGCAGG
AGTACAAAGAGATCTTCATCACCCCCCACCAGATCAAGCACATTAAGGACTTCAAGGACTACAAGTACAG
CCACCGGGTGGACAAGAAGCCTAATAGAGAGCTGATTAACGACACCCTGTACTCCACCCGGAAGGACGAC
AAGGGCAACACCCTGATCGTGAACAATCTGAACGGCCTGTACGACAAGGACAATGACAAGCTGAAAAAGC
TGATCAACAAGAGCCCCGAAAAGCTGCTGATGTACCACCACGACCCCCAGACCTACCAGAAACTGAAGCT
GATTATGGAACAGTACGGCGACGAGAAGAATCCCCTGTACAAGTACTACGAGGAAACCGGGAACTACCTG
ACCAAGTACTCCAAAAAGGACAACGGCCCCGTGATCAAGAAGATTAAGTATTACGGCAACAAACTGAACG
CCCATCTGGACATCACCGACGACTACCCCAACAGCAGAAACAAGGTCGTGAAGCTGTCCCTGAAGCCCTA
CAGATTCGACGTGTACCTGGACAATGGCGTGTACAAGTTCGTGACCGTGAAGAATCTGGATGTGATCAAA
AAAGAAAACTACTACGAAGTGAATAGCAAGTGCTATGAGGAAGCTAAGAAGCTGAAGAAGATCAGCAACC
AGGCCGAGTTTATCGCCTCCTTCTACAACAACGATCTGATCAAGATCAACGGCGAGCTGTATAGAGTGAT
CGGCGTGAACAACGACCTGCTGAACCGGATCGAAGTGAACATGATCGACATCACCTACCGCGAGTACCTG
GAAAACATGAACGACAAGAGGCCCCCCAGGATCATTAAGACAATCGCCTCCAAGACCCAGAGCATTAAGA
AGTACAGCACAGACATTCTGGGCAACCTGTATGAAGTGAAATCTAAGAAGCACCCTCAGATCATCAAAAA
GGGCCCCGGGAAAAGGCCGGCGGCCACGAAAAAGGCCGGCCAGGCAAAAAAGAAAAAGCTGGACGGCAGC
GGAAGCCCGGCAGCTAAGAAAAAGAAACTGGATCTCGAGTAATAATCTAGAACTATAGTGAGTCGTATTA
CGTAGATCCAGACATGATAAGATACATTGATGAGTTTGGACAAACCACAACTAGAATGCAGTGAAAAAAA
TGCTTTATTTGTGAAATTTGTGATGCTATTGCTTTATTTGTAACCATTATAAGCTGCAATAAACAAGTTA
ACAACAACAATTGCATTCATTTTATGTTTCAGGTTCAGGGGGAGGTGTGGGAGGTTTTTTAATTCGCGGC
CGCGGCGCCAATGCATTGGGCCCGGTACCCAGCTTTTGTTCCCTTTAGTGAGGGTTAATTGCGCGCTTGG
CGTAATCATGGTCATAGCTGTTTCCTGTGTGAAATTGTTATCCGCTCACAATTCCACACAACATACGAGC
CGGGAGCATAAAGTGTAAAGCCTGGGGTGCCTAATGAGTGAGCTAACTCACATTAATTGCGTTGCGCTCA
CTGCCCGCTTTCCAGTCGGGAAACCTGTCGTGCCAGCTGCATTAATGAATCGGCCAACGCGCGGGGAGAG
GCGGTTTGCGTATTGGGCGCTCTTCCGCTTCCTCGCTCACTGACTCGCTGCGCTCGGTCGTTCGGCTGCG
GCGAGCGGTATCAGCTCACTCAAAGGCGGTAATACGGTTATCCACAGAATCAGGGGATAACGCAGGAAAG
AACATGTGAGCAAAAGGCCAGCAAAAGGCCAGGAACCGTAAAAAGGCCGCGTTGCTGGCGTTTTTCCATA
GGCTCCGCCCCCCTGACGAGCATCACAAAAATCGACGCTCAAGTCAGAGGTGGCGAAACCCGACAGGACT
ATAAAGATACCAGGCGTTTCCCCCTGGAAGCTCCCTCGTGCGCTCTCCTGTTCCGACCCTGCCGCTTACC
GGATACCTGTCCGCCTTTCTCCCTTCGGGAAGCGTGGCGCTTTCTCATAGCTCACGCTGTAGGTATCTCA
GTTCGGTGTAGGTCGTTCGCTCCAAGCTGGGCTGTGTGCACGAACCCCCCGTTCAGCCCGACCGCTGCGC
CTTATCCGGTAACTATCGTCTTGAGTCCAACCCGGTAAGACACGACTTATCGCCACTGGCAGCAGCCACT
GGTAACAGGATTAGCAGAGCGAGGTATGTAGGCGGTGCTACAGAGTTCTTGAAGTGGTGGCCTAACTACG
GCTACACTAGAAGAACAGTATTTGGTATCTGCGCTCTGCTGAAGCCAGTTACCTTCGGAAAAAGAGTTGG
TAGCTCTTGATCCGGCAAACAAACCACCGCTGGTAGCGGTGGTTTTTTTGTTTGCAAGCAGCAGATTACG
CGCAGAAAAAAAGGATCTCAAGAAGATCCTTTGATCTTTTCTACGGGGTCTGACGCTCAGTGGAACGAAA
ACTCACGTTAAGGGATTTTGGTCATGAGATTATCAAAAAGGATCTTCACCTAGATCCTTTTAAATTAAAA
ATGAAGTTTTAAATCAATCTAAAGTATATATGAGTAAACTTGGTCTGACAGTTACCAATGCTTAATCAGT
GAGGCACCTATCTCAGCGATCTGTCTATTTCGTTCATCCATAGTTGCCTGACTCCCCGTCGTGTAGATAA
CTACGATACGGGAGGGCTTACCATCTGGCCCCAGTGCTGCAATGATACCGCGAGACCCACGCTCACCGGC
TCCAGATTTATCAGCAATAAACCAGCCAGCCGGAAGGGCCGAGCGCAGAAGTGGTCCTGCAACTTTATCC
GCCTCCATCCAGTCTATTAATTGTTGCCGGGAAGCTAGAGTAAGTAGTTCGCCAGTTAATAGTTTGCGCA
ACGTTGTTGCCATTGCTACAGGCATCGTGGTGTCACGCTCGTCGTTTGGTATGGCTTCATTCAGCTCCGG
TTCCCAACGATCAAGGCGAGTTACATGATCCCCCATGTTGTGCAAAAAAGCGGTTAGCTCCTTCGGTCCT
CCGATCGTTGTCAGAAGTAAGTTGGCCGCAGTGTTATCACTCATGGTTATGGCAGCACTGCATAATTCTC
TTACTGTCATGCCATCCGTAAGATGCTTTTCTGTGACTGGTGAGTACTCAACCAAGTCATTCTGAGAATA
GTGTATGCGGCGACCGAGTTGCTCTTGCCCGGCGTCAATACGGGATAATACCGCGCCACATAGCAGAACT
TTAAAAGTGCTCATCATTGGAAAACGTTCTTCGGGGCGAAAACTCTCAAGGATCTTACCGCTGTTGAGAT
CCAGTTCGATGTAACCCACTCGTGCACCCAACTGATCTTCAGCATCTTTTACTTTCACCAGCGTTTCTGG
GTGAGCAAAAACAGGAAGGCAAAATGCCGCAAAAAAGGGAATAAGGGCGACACGGAAATGTTGAATACTC
ATACTCTTCCTTTTTCAATATTATTGAAGCATTTATCAGGGTTATTGTCTCATGAGCGGATACATATTTG
AATGTATTTAGAAAAATAAACAAATAGGGGTTCCGCGCACATTTCCCCGAAAAGTGCCACCTAAATTGTA
AGCGTTAATATTTTGTTAAAATTCGCGTTAAATTTTTGTTAAATCAGCTCATTTTTTAACCAATAGGCCG
AAATCGGCAAAATCCCTTATAAATCAAAAGAATAGACCGAGATAGGGT
[37 nt withheld, positions 10549-10585]
AAAGAACGTGGACTCCAACGTCAAAGG
[49 nt withheld, positions 10613-10661]
T
[91 nt withheld, positions 10663-10753]
G
[124 nt withheld, positions 10755-10878]
CCCATTCGCCATTCAGGCTGCGCAACTGTTGGGAAGGGCGATCGGTGCGGGCCTCTTCGCTATTACGCCA
GTCGACCGCCAATTCAATATGGCGTATATGGACTCATGCCAATTCAATATGGTGGATCTGGACCTGTGCC
AATTCAATATGGCGTATATGGACTCGTGCCAATTCAATATGGTGGATCTGGACCCCAGCCAATTCAATAT
GGCGGACTTGGCACCATGCCAATTCAATATGGCGGACCTGGCACTGTGCCAACTGGGGAGGGGTCTACTT
GGCACGGTGCCAAGTTTGAGGAGGGGTCTTGGCCCTGTGCCAAGTCCGCCATATTGAATTGGCATGGTGC
CAATAATGGCGGCCATATTGGCTATATGCCAGGATCAATATATAGGCAATATCCAATATGGCCCTATGCC
AATATGGCTATTGGCCAGGTTCAATACTATGTATTGGCCCTATGCCATATAGTATTCCATATATGGGTTT
TCCTATTGACGTAGATAGCCCCTCCCAATGGGCGGTCCCATATACCATATATGGGGCTTCCTAATACCGC
CCATAGCCACTCCCCCATTGACGTCAATGGTCTCTATATATGGTCTTTCCTATTGACGTCATATGGGCGG
TCCTATTGACGTATATGGCGCCTCCCCCATTGACGTCAATTACGGTAAATGGCCCGCCTGGCTCAATGCC
CATTGACGTCAATAGGACCACCCACCATTGACGTCAATGGGATGGCTCATTGCCCATTCATATCCGTTCT
CACGCCCCCTATTGACGTCAATGACGGTAAATGGCCCACTTGGCAGTACATCAATATCTATTAATAGTAA
CTTGGCAAGTACATTACTATTGGAAGTACGCCA
Features (pLannotate 1.2.2; 19 found; start..end, strand, type, name):
    217..235     +  promoter       SP6 promoter: promoter for bacteriophage SP6 RNA polymerase
    285..332     +  CDS            nucleoplasmin NLS: bipartite nuclear localization signal from nucleoplasmin
    377..4478    +  CDS            Cas9 (fragment): Cas9 (Csn1) endonuclease from the Streptococcus pyogenes Type II CRISPR/Cas system generates RNA-guided double strand breaks in DNA
   4518..4607    +  CDS            3xHA: three tandem HA epitope tags
   4689..7844    +  CDS            cas9: CAS9_STAAU - Experimental evidence at protein level: Swiss-Prot protein existence level 1. CRISPR (clustered regularly interspaced short palindromic repeat) is an adaptive immune system that provides protection against mobile genetic elements (viruses, transposable elements and conjugative plasmids). CRISPR clusters contain spacers, sequences complementary to antecedent mobile elements, and target invading nucleic acids. CRISPR clusters are transcribed and processed into CRISPR RNA (crRNA). In type II CRISPR systems correct processing of pre-crRNA requires a trans- encoded small RNA (tracrRNA)
   7851..7898    +  CDS            nucleoplasmin NLS: bipartite nuclear localization signal from nucleoplasmin
   7963..7980    -  promoter       T7 promoter (fragment): promoter for bacteriophage T7 RNA polymerase
   7985..8119    -  polyA_signal   SV40 poly(A) signal: SV40 polyadenylation signal
   8232..8250    -  promoter       T3 promoter: promoter for bacteriophage T3 RNA polymerase
   8293..8315    -  protein_bind   lac operator (fragment): The lac repressor binds to the lac operator to inhibit transcription in E. coli. This inhibition can be relieved by adding lactose or isopropyl-β-D-thiogalactopyranoside (IPTG). lac repressor encoded by lacI
   8319..8349    -  promoter       lac promoter: promoter for the E. coli lac operon
   8364..8385    -  protein_bind   CAP binding site: CAP binding activates transcription in the presence of cAMP. E. coli catabolite activator protein
   8398..8490    -  CDS            lacI (fragment): lac repressor; lacI; The lac repressor binds to the lac operator to inhibit transcription in E. coli. This inhibition can be relieved by adding lactose or isopropyl-β-D-thiogalactopyranoside (IPTG).
   8673..9261    -  rep_origin     ori: high-copy-number ColE1/pMB1/pBR322/pUC origin of replication
   9432..10292   -  CDS            AmpR: β-lactamase; bla; confers resistance to ampicillin, carbenicillin, and related antibiotics
  10293..10397   -  promoter       AmpR promoter: bla
  10450..10878   -  rep_origin     f1 ori (sequence partly withheld): f1 bacteriophage origin of replication; arrow indicates direction of (+) strand synthesis
  10883..10949   -  CDS            lacZα (fragment): LacZα fragment of β-galactosidase; lacZ fragment
  10956..182     +  promoter       CMV IE94 promoter (across the origin): enhancer/promoter region of simian cytomegalovirus major immediate early transcription unit IE94
