[The description below was written by a language model from this plasmid's Addgene catalogue record and pLannotate feature annotations shown in this document.]
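Description:
pCSD_SpCas9MT3-NLS-3xHA-NLS-SaCas9WT-2xNLS is a mammalian expression plasmid of about 11.75 kb, built by Gibson assembly in the pCSDest2 backbone. It carries a high-copy ColE1/pUC-type origin and an ampicillin resistance gene (β-lactamase) for propagation and selection in E. coli. It also has an f1 phage origin and remnants of the lac region (lac promoter/operator, lacZα and lacI fragments) inherited from the parental cloning vector. No mammalian selection marker is annotated, so the plasmid appears suited to transient transfection.

The payload is a single open reading frame of roughly 7.7 kb encoding a chimera of two orthogonal Cas9 nucleases. Transcription is driven by the simian cytomegalovirus immediate-early enhancer/promoter, listed as "CMV IE93" in the catalogue entry and annotated as IE94 in the feature table. An SV40 polyadenylation signal terminates the transcript. Reading from the N-terminus, the annotated parts are a bipartite nucleoplasmin NLS, Streptococcus pyogenes Cas9 carrying the R1335K substitution ("MT3"), a 3xHA epitope tag for detection, wild-type Staphylococcus aureus Cas9, and a C-terminal nucleoplasmin NLS. The construct name indicates further NLS copies flanking the HA tag and at the C-terminus that the automated annotation did not call. R1335 is one of the residues SpCas9 uses to recognise its PAM, so this substitution is generally understood to weaken independent PAM binding, leaving the SpCas9 module reliant on the tethered SaCas9 for target engagement.

An SP6 promoter upstream of the coding sequence could support in vitro transcription of the fusion mRNA, and T7 and T3 promoter sites lie downstream. No guide RNA cassette is present, so guides for each Cas9 must be supplied separately. The plasmid is used for genome editing with Cas9-Cas9 chimeras in mammalian cells.
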