Addgene plasmid #107322: pCSD_SpCas9MT3-NLS-3xHA-NLS-SaCas9WT-2xNLS
Purpose: Expresses SpCas9 (R1335K) fused to SaCas9 in mammalian cells
Depositing lab: Scot Wolfe. Depositing organization: University of Massachusetts, Worcester. Publication: Orthogonal Cas9-Cas9 chimeras provide a versatile platform for genome editing. Bolukbasi MF, Liu P, Luk K, Kwok SF, Gupta A, Amrani N, Sontheimer EJ, Zhu LJ, Wolfe SA. Nat Commun. 2018 Nov 19;9(1):4856. doi: 10.1038/s41467-018-07310-x. PubMed 30451839.
Backbone
  Vector backbone: pCSDest2
  Total vector size (bp): 11753
  Vector type: Mammalian Expression, CRISPR
Growth in bacteria
  Bacterial resistance: Ampicillin, 100 μg/mL
  Growth temperature: 37°C
  Growth strain: DH5alpha
  Copy number: High Copy
Gene/Insert
  Gene/Insert name: SpCas9-SaCas9 fusion
  Species: Synthetic; S. pyogenes, S. aureus
  Insert size (bp): 7668
  Mutation: SpCas9 (R1335K) is fused to SaCas9
  Promoter: CMV IE93
  Tag / fusion protein: NLS (N terminal on insert); NLS (C terminal on insert)
  Cloning method: Gibson Cloning
  Sequencing primers: 5′ Sp6; 3′ T3
Terms and licenses: Academic/Nonprofit Terms; Industry Terms: Not Available to Industry
How to cite: pCSD_SpCas9MT3-NLS-3xHA-NLS-SaCas9WT-2xNLS was a gift from Scot Wolfe (Addgene plasmid # 107322 ; http://n2t.net/addgene:107322 ; RRID:Addgene_107322)
